>Addgene plasmid #154565 | pEPYC0CM0408 | depositor full sequence | sequence record 299439 | pEPYC0CM0408 sequence 2273 bps
TCCTGAAAATCTCGATAACTCAAAAAATACGCCCGGTAGTGATCTTATTTCATTATGGTGAAAGTTGGAA
CCTCTTACGTGCCCGATCAACTCGAGTGCCACCTGACGTCTAAGAAACCATTATTATCATGACATTAACC
TATAAAAATAGGCGTATCACGAGGCAGAATTTCAGATAAAAAAAATCCTTAGCTTTCGCTAAGGATGATT
TCTGGAATTCGGTCTCAGGAGGGAGGCGTGTCGTTTTAGTGAGGGCTTTGTCAAAAGCTAAAAAAGATGA
TGCCTAGGAGGACCGATGCTGATCTTGCCTGCTCTCTCTGCCGACAGTGGTCCCAAATAGGTCACGACAA
AAATGTCAAAGATACCAATTAGGTTGTCTGCACCTCACATGCTATATAAGGTTTTGCTATTCATTGAAAG
CAGTAGTGACTGATTTGTATATATACTCGAGACCCTGCAGTCCGGCAAAAAAGGGCAAGGTGTCACCACC
CTGCCCTTTTTCTTTAAAACCGAAAAGATTACTTCGCGTTATGCAGGCTTCCTCGCTCACTGACTCGCTG
CGCTCGGTCGTTCGGCTGCGGCGAGCGGTATCAGCTCACTCAAAGGCGGTAATACGGTTATCCACAGAAT
CAGGGGATAACGCAGGAAAGAACATGTGAGCAAAAGGCCAGCAAAAGGCCAGGAACCGTAAAAAGGCCGC
GTTGCTGGCGTTTTTCCACAGGCTCCGCCCCCCTGACGAGCATCACAAAAATCGACGCTCAAGTCAGAGG
TGGCGAAACCCGACAGGACTATAAAGATACCAGGCGTTTCCCCCTGGAAGCTCCCTCGTGCGCTCTCCTG
TTCCGACCCTGCCGCTTACCGGATACCTGTCCGCCTTTCTCCCTTCGGGAAGCGTGGCGCTTTCTCATAG
CTCACGCTGTAGGTATCTCAGTTCGGTGTAGGTCGTTCGCTCCAAGCTGGGCTGTGTGCACGAACCCCCC
GTTCAGCCCGACCGCTGCGCCTTATCCGGTAACTATCGTCTTGAGTCCAACCCGGTAAGACACGACTTAT
CGCCACTGGCAGCAGCCACTGGTAACAGGATTAGCAGAGCGAGGTATGTAGGCGGTGCTACAGAGTTCTT
GAAGTGGTGGCCTAACTACGGCTACACTAGAAGAACAGTATTTGGTATCTGCGCTCTGCTGAAGCCAGTT
ACCTTCGGAAAAAGAGTTGGTAGCTCTTGATCCGGCAAACAAACCACCGCTGGTAGCGGTGGTTTTTTTG
TTTGCAAGCAGCAGATTACGCGCAGAAAAAAAGGATCTCAAGAAGATCCTTTGATCTTTTCTACGGGGTC
TGACGCTCAGTGGAACGAAAACTCACGTTAAGGGATTTTGGTCATGAGATTATCAAAAAGGATCTTCACC
TAGATCCTTTTAAATTAAAAATGAAGTTTTAAATCAATCTAAAGTATATATGAGTAAACTTGGTCTGACA
GCTCGAGGCTTGGATTCTCACCAATAAAAAACGCCCGGCGGCAACCGAGCGTTCTGAACAAATCCAGATG
GAGTTCTGAGGTCATTACTGGATCTATCAACAGGAGTCCAAGCGAGCTCGATATCAAATTACGCCCCGCC
CTGCCACTCATCGCAGTACTGTTGTAATTCATTAAGCATTCTGCCGACATGGAAGCCATCACAAACGGCA
TGATGAACCTGAATCGCCAGCGGCATCAGCACCTTGTCGCCTTGCGTATAATATTTGCCCATGGTGAAAA
CGGGGGCGAAGAAGTTGTCCATATTGGCCACGTTTAAATCAAAACTGGTGAAACTCACCCAGGGATTGGC
TGAGACGAAAAACATATTCTCAATAAACCCTTTAGGGAAATAGGCCAGGTTTTCACCGTAACACGCCACA
TCTTGCGAATATATGTGTAGAAACTGCCGGAAATCGTCGTGGTATTCACTCCAGAGCGATGAAAACGTTT
CAGTTTGCTCATGGAAAACGGTGTAACAAGGGTGAACACTATCCCATATCACCAGCTCACCGTCTTTCAT
TGCCATACGAAATTCCGGATGAGCATTCATCAGGCGGGCAAGAATGTGAATAAAGGCCGGATAAAACTTG
TGCTTATTTTTCTTTACGGTCTTTAAAAAGGCCGTAATATCCAGCTGAACGGTCTGGTTATAGGTACATT
GAGCAACTGACTGAAATGCCTCAAAATGTTCTTTACGATGCCATTGGGATATATCAACGGTGGTATATCC
AGTGATTTTTTTCTCCATTTTAGCTTCCTTAGC
Features (pLannotate 1.2.2; 7 found; start..end, strand, type, name):
    169..212     -  terminator     bacterial terminator: putative bacterial transcription terminator
    313..337     +  promoter       CaMV 35S promoter (fragment): strong constitutive promoter from cauliflower mosaic virus
    461..518     +  terminator     his operon terminator: This putative transcriptin terminator from the E. coli his operon has a 2-bp deletion introduced during synthesis. Its efficiency has not been determined.
    713..1301    -  rep_origin     ori: high-copy-number ColE1/pMB1/pBR322/pUC origin of replication
   1484..1578    -  terminator     lambda t0 terminator: transcription terminator from phage lambda
   1602..2258    -  CDS            cat: CAT_ECOLX - Experimental evidence at protein level: Swiss-Prot protein existence level 1. This enzyme is an effector of chloramphenicol resistance in bacteria. From Escherichia coli. This protein is used as a marker in many commonly used cloning vectors, such as pACYC184.
   2259..83      -  promoter       cat promoter (across the origin): promoter of the E. coli cat gene encoding chloramphenicol acetyltransferase
