[The description below was written by a language model from this plasmid's Addgene catalogue record and pLannotate feature annotations shown in this document.]
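Description:
pEPYC0CM0408 is a small (2,273 bp) Phytobricks Level 0 part plasmid built in the pUAP1 universal acceptor backbone, intended as a storage and donor vector for modular Type IIS (Golden Gate/MoClo-style) assembly rather than for direct expression in any host. It is propagated in E. coli from a high-copy ColE1/pUC-type origin and selected with chloramphenicol through a cat gene driven by its native cat promoter and followed by the lambda t0 terminator. The cloning region is insulated from the rest of the backbone by a putative bacterial terminator on one side and a his operon terminator on the other, which limit transcriptional read-through into or out of the stored part.

The insert is MinSyn_102, a fully synthetic sequence cloned into the acceptor using BpiI sites that were destroyed in the process, as is usual when a part is domesticated into a Level 0 vector. The associated work concerns the rational design of minimal synthetic promoters for plants, so the part is most plausibly one of these promoter designs. In keeping with this, the only annotated element within the insert region is a short, roughly 25 bp fragment matching the CaMV 35S promoter, which may correspond to a core promoter segment. The record does not give the composition of the remaining synthetic sequence, such as any cis-regulatory or transcription factor binding elements, nor the part's expected strength or expression pattern. No coding sequence, reporter or plant terminator is present, so the part would have to be combined with other standard parts in higher-level assemblies to form a complete plant transcription unit.
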