Addgene plasmid #154565: pEPYC0CM0408
Purpose: Phytobricks Level 0 part
Depositing lab: Nicola Patron. Depositing organization: Earlham Institute. Publication: Rational design of minimal synthetic promoters for plants. Cai YM, Kallam K, Tidd H, Gendarini G, Salzman A, Patron NJ. Nucleic Acids Res. 2020 Aug 28. pii: 5897334. doi: 10.1093/nar/gkaa682. PubMed 32856047.
Backbone
  Vector backbone: pUAP1
  Vector type: Synthetic Biology
Growth in bacteria
  Bacterial resistance: Chloramphenicol, 25 μg/mL
  Growth temperature: 37°C
  Growth strain: NEB Stable
  Copy number: High Copy
Gene/Insert
  Gene/Insert name: MinSyn_102
  Species: Synthetic
  Cloning method: Restriction Enzyme; 5′ cloning site BpiI (destroyed during cloning); 3′ cloning site BpiI (destroyed during cloning)
Terms and licenses: Academic/Nonprofit Terms; Industry Terms: Not Available to Industry
Depositor comments: Please visit https://www.biorxiv.org/content/10.1101/2020.05.14.095406v1 for bioRxiv preprint.
How to cite: pEPYC0CM0408 was a gift from Nicola Patron (Addgene plasmid # 154565 ; http://n2t.net/addgene:154565 ; RRID:Addgene_154565)
